Addgene plasmid #123566: pMK-Lux-B codon opt. Nt chloroplasts
Purpose: MoChlo kit
Depositing lab: Scott Lenaghan & C. Neal Stewart. Depositing organization: University of Tennessee Institute of Agriculture. Publication: MoChlo: A versatile modular cloning toolbox for chloroplast biotechnology. Occhialini A, Piatek A, Pfotenhauer AC, Frazier TP, Stewart CN, Lenaghan S. Plant Physiol. 2019 Jan 24. pii: pp.18.01220. doi: 10.1104/pp.18.01220. PubMed 30679266.
Backbone
  Vector backbone: pMK-RQ
  Vector type: Synthetic Biology
Growth in bacteria
  Bacterial resistance: Kanamycin, 50 μg/mL
  Growth temperature: 37°C
  Growth strain: Top10
  Copy number: High Copy
Gene/Insert
  Gene/Insert name: Lux-B codon optimized Nt chloroplasts
  Cloning method: Restriction Enzyme; 5′ cloning site Unknown (unknown if destroyed)
Terms and licenses: Academic/Nonprofit Terms; Industry Terms: Not Available to Industry
Depositor comments: All inserts have been produced by gene synthesis and cloned in the indicated backbone vector. This insert is a coding sequence designed for Golden-Gate cloning. The Original Material was developed in the performance of research that was funded by Grant Nos. ARPA-E: DE-AR000660 & DARPA: D17AC00016.
How to cite: pMK-Lux-B codon opt. Nt chloroplasts was a gift from Scott Lenaghan & C. Neal Stewart (Addgene plasmid # 123566 ; http://n2t.net/addgene:123566 ; RRID:Addgene_123566)
