[The description below was written by a language model from this plasmid's Addgene catalogue record and pLannotate feature annotations shown in this document.]
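Description:
pMK-Lux-B codon opt. Nt chloroplasts is a small (about 3.3 kb) synthetic-biology part plasmid from the MoChlo modular cloning toolkit for chloroplast biotechnology. It is built on the pMK-RQ gene-synthesis backbone, a high-copy E. coli cloning vector that replicates from a ColE1/pUC-type origin and is selected with kanamycin through an aminoglycoside phosphotransferase (NeoR/KanR) gene, which the annotation places downstream of a bla (AmpR) promoter. The feature table also picks up short remnants typical of such backbones: fragments of an M13 origin, lacZα, lacI and an RSF origin. These are annotated only as partial matches and are unlikely to be functional elements of the design.

The payload is a synthesized luxB coding sequence of roughly 1 kb, encoding the beta subunit of bacterial luciferase, with the closest annotated match being the Photobacterium leiognathi protein. The beta subunit is required for the light-emitting reaction of luminous bacteria, working together with the alpha subunit and the other lux genes. According to the record, the sequence was codon optimized for Nt chloroplasts (presumably Nicotiana tabacum) and designed as a coding-sequence module for Golden Gate cloning, although the specific type IIS enzyme sites and overhangs are not stated. A T7 promoter lies just upstream of the insert in the backbone, but no chloroplast promoter, 5′ UTR or terminator is annotated. The plasmid therefore serves as a storage and donor vector: the luxB part is meant to be combined with regulatory parts from the kit into chloroplast expression cassettes, plausibly as part of a bioluminescence reporter pathway.
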