Features (pLannotate 1.2.2; 9 found; start..end, strand, type, name):
      3..134     -  rep_origin     M13 ori (fragment): M13 bacteriophage origin of replication; arrow indicates direction of (+) strand synthesis
    155..311     -  CDS            lacZα (fragment): LacZα fragment of β-galactosidase; lacZ fragment
    320..338     +  promoter       T7 promoter: promoter for bacteriophage T7 RNA polymerase
    378..1355    +  CDS            luxB: LUXB2_PHOLE - Experimental evidence at protein level: Swiss-Prot protein existence level 1. Light-emitting reaction in luminous bacteria. The specific role of the beta subunit is unknown, but it is absolutely required for bioluminescence activity. From Photobacterium leiognathi.
   1392..1439    -  CDS            lacI (fragment): lac repressor; lacI; The lac repressor binds to the lac operator to inhibit transcription in E. coli. This inhibition can be relieved by adding lactose or isopropyl-β-D-thiogalactopyranoside (IPTG).
   1476..1516    -  rep_origin     RSF ori (fragment): Plasmids containing the RSF 1030 origin of replication can be propagated in E. coli cells that contain additional plasmids with compatible origins.
   1594..2182    -  rep_origin     ori: high-copy-number ColE1/pMB1/pBR322/pUC origin of replication
   2356..3150    -  CDS            NeoR/KanR: aminoglycoside phosphotransferase confers resistance to neomycin, kanamycin, and G418 (Geneticin®)
   3151..3255    -  promoter       AmpR promoter: bla
>Addgene plasmid #123566 | pMK-Lux-B codon opt. Nt chloroplasts | addgene full sequence | sequence record 248001 | Addgene NGS Result
CTAAATTGTAAGCGTTAATATTTTGTTAAAATTCGCGTTAAATTTTTGTTAAATCAGCTCATTTTTTAAC
CAATAGGCCGAAATCGGCAAAATCCCTTATAAATCAAAAGAATAGACCGAGATAGGGTTGAGTGGCCGCT
ACAGGGCGCTCCCATTCGCCATTCAGGCTGCGCAACTGTTGGGAAGGGCGTTTCGGTGCGGGCCTCTTCG
CTATTACGCCAGCTGGCGAAAGGGGGATGTGCTGCAAGGCGATTAAGTTGGGTAACGCCAGGGTTTTCCC
AGTCACGACGTTGTAAAACGACGGCCAGTGAGCGCGACGTAATACGACTCACTATAGGGCGAATTGAAGG
AAGGCCGTCAAGGCCGCATGGTCTCAAATGAATTTTGGATTATTTTTTTTAAATTTTCAACCTGAAGGAA
TGACTTCTGAAATGGTATTAGATAATATGGTAGATACTGTAGCTTTAGTAGATAAAGATGATTATCATTT
TAAAAGAGTATTAGTATCTGAACATCATTTTTCTAAAAATGGAATTATTGGAGAACCTTTAACTGCTATT
TCTTTTTTATTAGGATTAACTAAAAGAATTGAAATTGGATCTTTAAATCAAGTAATTACTACTCATCATC
CTGTAAGAATTGGAGAACAAACTGGATTATTAGATCAAATGTCTTATGGAAGATTTGTATTAGGATTATC
TGATTGTGTAAATGATTTTGAAATGGATTTTTTTAAAAGAAAAAGATCTTCTCAACAACAACAATTTGAA
GCTTGTTATGAAATTTTAAATGAAGCTTTAACTACTAATTATTGTCAAGCTGATGATGATTTTTTTAATT
TTCCTAGAATTTCTGTAAATCCTCATTGTATTTCTGAAGTAAAACAATATATTTTAGCTTCTTCTATGGG
AGTAGTAGAATGGGCTGCTAGAAAAGGATTACCTTTAACTTATAGATGGTCTGATTCTTTAGCTGAAAAA
GAAAAATATTATCAAAGATATTTAGCTGTAGCTAAAGAAAATAATATTGATGTATCTAATATTGATCATC
AATTTCCTTTATTAGTAAATATTAATGAAAATAGAAGAATTGCTAGAGATGAAGTAAGAGAATATATTCA
ATCTTATGTATCTGAAGCTTATCCTACTGATCCTAATATTGAATTAAGAGTAGAAGAATTAATTGAACAA
CATGCTGTAGGAAAAGTAGATGAATATTATGATTCTACTATGCATGCTGTAAAAGTAACTGGATCTAAAA
ATTTATTATTATCTTTTGAATCTATGAAAAATAAAGATGATGTAACTAAATTAATTAATATGTTTAATCA
AAAAATTAAAGATAATTTAATTAAATAAGCTTTGAGACCCTGGGCCTCATGGGCCTTCCTTTCACTGCCC
GCTTTCCAGTCGGGAAACCTGTCGTGCCAGCTGCATTAACATGGTCATAGCTGTTTCCTTGCGTATTGGG
CGCTCTCCGCTTCCTCGCTCACTGACTCGCTGCGCTCGGTCGTTCGGGTAAAGCCTGGGGTGCCTAATGA
GCAAAAGGCCAGCAAAAGGCCAGGAACCGTAAAAAGGCCGCGTTGCTGGCGTTTTTCCATAGGCTCCGCC
CCCCTGACGAGCATCACAAAAATCGACGCTCAAGTCAGAGGTGGCGAAACCCGACAGGACTATAAAGATA
CCAGGCGTTTCCCCCTGGAAGCTCCCTCGTGCGCTCTCCTGTTCCGACCCTGCCGCTTACCGGATACCTG
TCCGCCTTTCTCCCTTCGGGAAGCGTGGCGCTTTCTCATAGCTCACGCTGTAGGTATCTCAGTTCGGTGT
AGGTCGTTCGCTCCAAGCTGGGCTGTGTGCACGAACCCCCCGTTCAGCCCGACCGCTGCGCCTTATCCGG
TAACTATCGTCTTGAGTCCAACCCGGTAAGACACGACTTATCGCCACTGGCAGCAGCCACTGGTAACAGG
ATTAGCAGAGCGAGGTATGTAGGCGGTGCTACAGAGTTCTTGAAGTGGTGGCCTAACTACGGCTACACTA
GAAGAACAGTATTTGGTATCTGCGCTCTGCTGAAGCCAGTTACCTTCGGAAAAAGAGTTGGTAGCTCTTG
ATCCGGCAAACAAACCACCGCTGGTAGCGGTGGTTTTTTTGTTTGCAAGCAGCAGATTACGCGCAGAAAA
AAAGGATCTCAAGAAGATCCTTTGATCTTTTCTACGGGGTCTGACGCTCAGTGGAACGAAAACTCACGTT
AAGGGATTTTGGTCATGAGATTATCAAAAAGGATCTTCACCTAGATCCTTTTAAATTAAAAATGAAGTTT
TAAATCAATCTAAAGTATATATGAGTAAACTTGGTCTGACAGTTATTAGAAAAATTCATCCAGCAGACGA
TAAAACGCAATACGCTGGCTATCCGGTGCCGCAATGCCATACAGCACCAGAAAACGATCCGCCCATTCGC
CGCCCAGTTCTTCCGCAATATCACGGGTGGCCAGCGCAATATCCTGATAACGATCCGCCACGCCCAGACG
GCCGCAATCAATAAAGCCGCTAAAACGGCCATTTTCCACCATAATGTTCGGCAGGCACGCATCACCATGG
GTCACCACCAGATCTTCGCCATCCGGCATGCTCGCTTTCAGACGCGCAAACAGCTCTGCCGGTGCCAGGC
CCTGATGTTCTTCATCCAGATCATCCTGATCCACCAGGCCCGCTTCCATACGGGTACGCGCACGTTCAAT
ACGATGTTTCGCCTGATGATCAAACGGACAGGTCGCCGGGTCCAGGGTATGCAGACGACGCATGGCATCC
GCCATAATGCTCACTTTTTCTGCCGGCGCCAGATGGCTAGACAGCAGATCCTGACCCGGCACTTCGCCCA
GCAGCAGCCAATCACGGCCCGCTTCGGTCACCACATCCAGCACCGCCGCACACGGAACACCGGTGGTGGC
CAGCCAGCTCAGACGCGCCGCTTCATCCTGCAGCTCGTTCAGCGCACCGCTCAGATCGGTTTTCACAAAC
AGCACCGGACGACCCTGCGCGCTCAGACGAAACACCGCCGCATCAGAGCAGCCAATGGTCTGCTGCGCCC
AATCATAGCCAAACAGACGTTCCACCCACGCTGCCGGGCTACCCGCATGCAGGCCATCCTGTTCAATCAT
ACTCTTCCTTTTTCAATATTATTGAAGCATTTATCAGGGTTATTGTCTCATGAGCGGATACATATTTGAA
TGTATTTAGAAAAATAAACAAATAGGGGTTCCGCGCACATTTCCCCGAAAAGTGCCAC
