>Addgene plasmid #123566 | pMK-Lux-B codon opt. Nt chloroplasts | depositor partial sequence | sequence record 235755 | Lux-B codon optimized Nt chloroplasts
ATGAATTTTGGATTATTTTTTTTAAATTTTCAACCTGAAGGAATGACTTCTGAAATGGTATTAGATAATA
TGGTAGATACTGTAGCTTTAGTAGATAAAGATGATTATCATTTTAAAAGAGTATTAGTATCTGAACATCA
TTTTTCTAAAAATGGAATTATTGGAGAACCTTTAACTGCTATTTCTTTTTTATTAGGATTAACTAAAAGA
ATTGAAATTGGATCTTTAAATCAAGTAATTACTACTCATCATCCTGTAAGAATTGGAGAACAAACTGGAT
TATTAGATCAAATGTCTTATGGAAGATTTGTATTAGGATTATCTGATTGTGTAAATGATTTTGAAATGGA
TTTTTTTAAAAGAAAAAGATCTTCTCAACAACAACAATTTGAAGCTTGTTATGAAATTTTAAATGAAGCT
TTAACTACTAATTATTGTCAAGCTGATGATGATTTTTTTAATTTTCCTAGAATTTCTGTAAATCCTCATT
GTATTTCTGAAGTAAAACAATATATTTTAGCTTCTTCTATGGGAGTAGTAGAATGGGCTGCTAGAAAAGG
ATTACCTTTAACTTATAGATGGTCTGATTCTTTAGCTGAAAAAGAAAAATATTATCAAAGATATTTAGCT
GTAGCTAAAGAAAATAATATTGATGTATCTAATATTGATCATCAATTTCCTTTATTAGTAAATATTAATG
AAAATAGAAGAATTGCTAGAGATGAAGTAAGAGAATATATTCAATCTTATGTATCTGAAGCTTATCCTAC
TGATCCTAATATTGAATTAAGAGTAGAAGAATTAATTGAACAACATGCTGTAGGAAAAGTAGATGAATAT
TATGATTCTACTATGCATGCTGTAAAAGTAACTGGATCTAAAAATTTATTATTATCTTTTGAATCTATGA
AAAATAAAGATGATGTAACTAAATTAATTAATATGTTTAATCAAAAAATTAAAGATAATTTAATTAAATA
A
